>Addgene plasmid #112287 | pLL3.7-EF-EYFP-YAP1_Y357F-PolyA | addgene full sequence | sequence record 227442 | Addgene NGS Result
GACATTGATTATTGACTAGTTATTAATAGTAATCAATTACGGGGTCATTAGTTCATAGCCCATATATGGA
GTTCCGCGTTACATAACTTACGGTAAATGGCCCGCCTGGCTGACCGCCCAACGACCCCCGCCCATTGACG
TCAATAATGACGTATGTTCCCATAGTAACGCCAATAGGGACTTTCCATTGACGTCAATGGGTGGAGTATT
TACGGTAAACTGCCCACTTGGCAGTACATCAAGTGTATCATATGCCAAGTACGCCCCCTATTGACGTCAA
TGACGGTAAATGGCCCGCCTGGCATTATGCCCAGTACATGACCTTATGGGACTTTCCTACTTGGCAGTAC
ATCTACGTATTAGTCATCGCTATTACCATGGTGATGCGGTTTTGGCAGTACATCAATGGGCGTGGATAGC
GGTTTGACTCACGGGGATTTCCAAGTCTCCACCCCATTGACGTCAATGGGAGTTTGTTTTGGCACCAAAA
TCAACGGGACTTTCCAAAATGTCGTAACAACTCCGCCCCATTGACGCAAATGGGCGGTAGGCGTGTACGG
TGGGAGGTCTATATAAGCAGCGCGTTTTGCCTGTACTGGGTCTCTCTGGTTAGACCAGATCTGAGCCTGG
GAGCTCTCTGGCTAACTAGGGAACCCACTGCTTAAGCCTCAATAAAGCTTGCCTTGAGTGCTTCAAGTAG
TGTGTGCCCGTCTGTTGTGTGACTCTGGTAACTAGAGATCCCTCAGACCCTTTTAGTCAGTGTGGAAAAT
CTCTAGCAGTGGCGCCCGAACAGGGACTTGAAAGCGAAAGGGAAACCAGAGGAGCTCTCTCGACGCAGGA
CTCGGCTTGCTGAAGCGCGCACGGCAAGAGGCGAGGGGCGGCGACTGGTGAGTACGCCAAAAATTTTGAC
TAGCGGAGGCTAGAAGGAGAGAGATGGGTGCGAGAGCGTCAGTATTAAGCGGGGGAGAATTAGATCGCGA
TGGGAAAAAATTCGGTTAAGGCCAGGGGGAAAGAAAAAATATAAATTAAAACATATAGTATGGGCAAGCA
GGGAGCTAGAACGATTCGCAGTTAATCCTGGCCTGTTAGAAACATCAGAAGGCTGTAGACAAATACTGGG
ACAGCTACAACCATCCCTTCAGACAGGATCAGAAGAACTTAGATCATTATATAATACAGTAGCAACCCTC
TATTGTGTGCATCAAAGGATAGAGATAAAAGACACCAAGGAAGCTTTAGACAAGATAGAGGAAGAGCAAA
ACAAAAGTAAGACCACCGCACAGCAAGCGGCCGGCCGCTGATCTTCAGACCTGGAGGAGGAGATATGAGG
GACAATTGGAGAAGTGAATTATATAAATATAAAGTAGTAAAAATTGAACCATTAGGAGTAGCACCCACCA
AGGCAAAGAGAAGAGTGGTGCAGAGAGAAAAAAGAGCAGTGGGAATAGGAGCTTTGTTCCTTGGGTTCTT
GGGAGCAGCAGGAAGCACTATGGGCGCAGCGTCAATGACGCTGACGGTACAGGCCAGACAATTATTGTCT
GGTATAGTGCAGCAGCAGAACAATTTGCTGAGGGCTATTGAGGCGCAACAGCATCTGTTGCAACTCACAG
TCTGGGGCATCAAGCAGCTCCAGGCAAGAATCCTGGCTGTGGAAAGATACCTAAAGGATCAACAGCTCCT
GGGGATTTGGGGTTGCTCTGGAAAACTCATTTGCACCACTGCTGTGCCTTGGAATGCTAGTTGGAGTAAT
AAATCTCTGGAACAGATTTGGAATCACACGACCTGGATGGAGTGGGACAGAGAAATTAACAATTACACAA
GCTTAATACACTCCTTAATTGAAGAATCGCAAAACCAGCAAGAAAAGAATGAACAAGAATTATTGGAATT
AGATAAATGGGCAAGTTTGTGGAATTGGTTTAACATAACAAATTGGCTGTGGTATATAAAATTATTCATA
ATGATAGTAGGAGGCTTGGTAGGTTTAAGAATAGTTTTTGCTGTACTTTCTATAGTGAATAGAGTTAGGC
AGGGATATTCACCATTATCGTTTCAGACCCACCTCCCAACCCCGAGGGGACCCGACAGGCCCGAAGGAAT
AGAAGAAGAAGGTGGAGAGAGAGACAGAGACAGATCCATTCGATTAGTGAACGGATCGGCACTGCGTGCG
CCAATTCTGCAGACAAATGGCAGTATTCATCCACAATTTTAAAAGAAAAGGGGGGATTGGGGGGTACAGT
GCAGGGGAAAGAATAGTAGACATAATAGCAACAGACATACAAACTAAAGAATTACAAAAACAAATTACAA
AAATTCAAAATTTTCGGGTTTATTACAGGGACAGCAGAGATCCAGTTTGGTTAGTACCGGGCCCGCTCTA
GAACGCGCGGTGACCCTCGAGGTCGACGGTATCGATAAGCTCGCTTCACGAGATTCCAGCAGGTCGAGGG
ACCTAATAACTTCGTATAGCATACATTATACGAAGTTATATTAAGGGTTCCAAGCTTAAGCGGCCGGCCG
CGTGGATAACCGTATTACCGCCATAATCGTGAGGCTCCGGTGCCCGTCAGTGGGCAGAGCGCACATCGCC
CACAGTCCCCGAGAAGTTGGGGGGAGGGGTCGGCAATTGAACCGGTGCCTAGAGAAGGTGGCGCGGGGTA
AACTGGGAAAGTGATGTCGTGTACTGGCTCCGCCTTTTTCCCGAGGGTGGGGGAGAACCGTATATAAGTG
CAGTAGTCGCCGTGAACGTTCTTTTTCGCAACGGGTTTGCCGCCAGAACACAGGTAAGTGCCGTGTGTGG
TTCCCGCGGGCCTGGCCTCTTTACGGGTTATGGCCCTTGCGTGCCTTGAATTACTTCCACCTGGCTGCAG
TACGTGATTCTTGATCCCGAGCTTCGGGTTGGAAGTGGGTGGGAGAGTTCGAGGCCTTGCGCTTAAGGAG
CCCCTTCGCCTCGTGCTTGAGTTGAGGCCTGGCCTGGGCGCTGGGGCCGCCGCGTGCGAATCTGGTGGCA
CCTTCGCGCCTGTCTCGCTGCTTTCGATAAGTCTCTAGCCATTTAAAATTTTTGATGACCTGCTGCGACG
CTTTTTTTCTGGCAAGATAGTCTTGTAAATGCGGGCCAAGATCTGCACACTGGTATTTCGGTTTTTGGGG
CCGCGGGCGGCGACGGGGCCCGTGCGTCCCAGCGCACATGTTCGGCGAGGCGGGGCCTGCGAGCGCGGCC
ACCGAGAATCGGACGGGGGTAGTCTCAAGCTGGCCGGCCTGCTCTGGTGCCTGGCCTCGCGCCGCCGTGT
ATCGCCCCGCCCTGGGCGGCAAGGCTGGCCCGGTCGGCACCAGTTGCGTGAGCGGAAAGATGGCCGCTTC
CCGGCCCTGCTGCAGGGAGCTCAAAATGGAGGACGCGGCGCTCGGGAGAGCGGGCGGGTGAGTCACCCAC
ACAAAGGAAAAGGGCCTTTCCGTCCTCAGCCGTCGCTTCATGTGACTCCACGGAGTACCGGGCGCCGTCC
AGGCACCTCGATTAGTTCTCGAGCTTTTGGAGTACGTCGTCTTTAGGTTGGGGGGAGGGGTTTTATGCGA
TGGAGTTTCCCCACACTGAGTGGGTGGAGACTGAAGTTAGGCCAGCTTGGCACTTGATGTAATTCTCCTT
GGAATTTGCCCTTTTTGAGTTTGGATCTTGGTTCATTCTCAAGCCTCAGACAGTGGTTCAAAGTTTTTTT
CTTCCATTTCAGGTGTCGTGAGGAATTAGCTTGCTTACATTTGCTTCTGACACAACTGTGTTCACTAGCA
ACCTCAAACAGACAGCTAGCGCTACCGGTCGCCACCATGGTGAGCAAGGGCGAGGAGCTGTTCACCGGGG
TGGTGCCCATCCTGGTCGAGCTGGACGGCGACGTAAACGGCCACAAGTTCAGCGTGTCCGGCGAGGGCGA
GGGCGATGCCACCTACGGCAAGCTGACCCTGAAGTTCATCTGCACCACCGGCAAGCTGCCCGTGCCCTGG
CCCACCCTCGTGACCACCTTCGGCTACGGCCTGCAGTGCTTCGCCCGCTACCCCGACCACATGAAGCAGC
ACGACTTCTTCAAGTCCGCCATGCCCGAAGGCTACGTCCAGGAGCGCACCATCTTCTTCAAGGACGACGG
CAACTACAAGACCCGCGCCGAGGTGAAGTTCGAGGGCGACACCCTGGTGAACCGCATCGAGCTGAAGGGC
ATCGACTTCAAGGAGGACGGCAACATCCTGGGGCACAAGCTGGAGTACAACTACAACAGCCACAACGTCT
ATATCATGGCCGACAAGCAGAAGAACGGCATCAAGGTGAACTTCAAGATCCGCCACAACATCGAGGACGG
CAGCGTGCAGCTCGCCGACCACTACCAGCAGAACACCCCCATCGGCGACGGCCCCGTGCTGCTGCCCGAC
AACCACTACCTGAGCTACCAGTCCGCCCTGAGCAAAGACCCCAACGAGAAGCGCGATCACATGGTCCTGC
TGGAGTTCGTGACCGCCGCCGGGATCACTCTCGGCATGGACGAGCTGTACAAGTCCGGATCAACAAGTTT
GTACAAAAAAGCAGGCTTGGATCCCGGGCAGCAGCCGCCGCCTCAACCGGCCCCCCAGGGCCAAGGGCAG
CCGCCTTCGCAGCCCCCGCAGGGGCAGGGCCCGCCGTCCGGACCCGGGCAACCGGCACCCGCGGCGACCC
AGGCGGCGCCGCAGGCACCCCCCGCCGGGCATCAGATCGTGCACGTCCGCGGGGACTCGGAGACCGACCT
GGAGGCGCTCTTCAACGCCGTCATGAACCCCAAGACGGCCAACGTGCCCCAGACCGTGCCCATGAGGCTC
CGGAAGCTGCCCGACTCCTTCTTCAAGCCGCCGGAGCCCAAATCCCACTCCCGACAGGCCAGTACTGATG
CAGGCACTGCAGGAGCCCTGACTCCACAGCATGTTCGAGCTCATTCCTCTCCAGCTTCTCTGCAGTTGGG
AGCTGTTTCTCCTGGGACACTGACCCCCACTGGAGTAGTCTCTGGCCCAGCAGCTACACCCACAGCTCAG
CATCTTCGACAGTCTTCTTTTGAGATACCTGATGATGTACCTCTGCCAGCAGGTTGGGAGATGGCAAAGA
CATCTTCTGGTCAGAGATACTTCTTAAATCACATCGATCAGACAACAACATGGCAGGACCCCAGGAAGGC
CATGCTGTCCCAGATGAACGTCACAGCCCCCACCAGTCCACCAGTGCAGCAGAATATGATGAACTCGGCT
TCAGGTCCTCTTCCTGATGGATGGGAACAAGCCATGACTCAGGATGGAGAAATTTACTATATAAACCATA
AGAACAAGACCACCTCTTGGCTAGACCCAAGGCTTGACCCTCGTTTTGCCATGAACCAGAGAATCAGTCA
GAGTGCTCCAGTGAAACAGCCACCACCCCTGGCTCCCCAGAGCCCACAGGGAGGCGTCATGGGTGGCAGC
AACTCCAACCAGCAGCAACAGATGCGACTGCAGCAACTGCAGATGGAGAAGGAGAGGCTGCGGCTGAAAC
AGCAAGAACTGCTTCGGCAGGCAATGCGGAATATCAATCCCAGCACAGCAAATTCTCCAAAATGTCAGGA
GTTAGCCCTGCGTAGCCAGTTACCAACACTGGAGCAGGATGGTGGGACTCAAAATCCAGTGTCTTCTCCC
GGGATGTCTCAGGAATTGAGAACAATGACGACCAATAGCTCAGATCCTTTCCTTAACAGTGGCACCTATC
ACTCTCGAGATGAGAGTACAGACAGTGGACTAAGCATGAGCAGCTTCAGTGTCCCTCGAACCCCAGATGA
CTTCCTGAACAGTGTGGATGAGATGGATACAGGTGATACTATCAACCAAAGCACCCTGCCCTCACAGCAG
AACCGTTTCCCAGACTACCTTGAAGCCATTCCTGGGACAAATGTGGACCTTGGAACACTGGAAGGAGATG
GAATGAACATAGAAGGAGAGGAGCTGATGCCAAGTCTGCAGGAAGCTTTGAGTTCTGACATCCTTAATGA
CATGGAGTCTGTTTTGGCTGCCACCAAGCTAGATAAAGAAAGCTTTCTTACATGGTTATAGGACCCAGCT
TTCTTGTACAAAGTGGTTGATCCACCGGATCTAGATAACTGATCATAATCAGCCATACCACATTTGTAGA
GGTTTTACTTGCTTTAAAAAACCTCCCACACCTCCCCCTGAACCTGAAACATAAAATGAATGCAATTGTT
GTTGTTGGCCGCGGATCCGTTTAAACGAATTCATCATAATCAGCCATACCACATTTGTAGAGGTTTTACT
TGCTTTAAAAAACCTCCCACACCTCCCCCTGAACCTGAAACATAAAATGAATGCAATTGTTGTTGTTAAC
TTGTTTATTGCAGCTTATAATGGTTACAAATAAAGCAATAGCATCACAAATTTCACAAATAAAGCATTTT
TTTCACTGCATTCTAGTTGTGGTTTGTCCAAACTCATCAATGTATCCCAATTCGTCGAGGGACCTAATAA
CTTCGTATAGCATACATTATACGAAGTTATACATGTTTAAGGGTTCCGGTTCCACTAGGTACAATTCGAT
ATCAAGCTTATCGATAATCAACCTCTGGATTACAAAATTTGTGAAAGATTGACTGGTATTCTTAACTATG
TTGCTCCTTTTACGCTATGTGGATACGCTGCTTTAATGCCTTTGTATCATGCTATTGCTTCCCGTATGGC
TTTCATTTTCTCCTCCTTGTATAAATCCTGGTTGCTGTCTCTTTATGAGGAGTTGTGGCCCGTTGTCAGG
CAACGTGGCGTGGTGTGCACTGTGTTTGCTGACGCAACCCCCACTGGTTGGGGCATTGCCACCACCTGTC
AGCTCCTTTCCGGGACTTTCGCTTTCCCCCTCCCTATTGCCACGGCGGAACTCATCGCCGCCTGCCTTGC
CCGCTGCTGGACAGGGGCTCGGCTGTTGGGCACTGACAATTCCGTGGTGTTGTCGGGGAAATCATCGTCC
TTTCCTTGGCTGCTCGCCTGTGTTGCCACCTGGATTCTGCGCGGGACGTCCTTCTGCTACGTCCCTTCGG
CCCTCAATCCAGCGGACCTTCCTTCCCGCGGCCTGCTGCCGGCTCTGCGGCCTCTTCCGCGTCTTCGCCT
TCGCCCTCAGACGAGTCGGATCTCCCTTTGGGCCGCCTCCCCGCATCGATACCGTCGACCTCGATCGAGA
CCTAGAAAAACATGGAGCAATCACAAGTAGCAATACAGCAGCTACCAATGCTGATTGTGCCTGGCTAGAA
GCACAAGAGGAGGAGGAGGTGGGTTTTCCAGTCACACCTCAGGTACCTTTAAGACCAATGACTTACAAGG
CAGCTGTAGATCTTAGCCACTTTTTAAAAGAAAAGGGGGGACTGGAAGGGCTAATTCACTCCCAACGAAG
ACAAGATATCCTTGATCTGTGGATCTACCACACACAAGGCTACTTCCCTGATTGGCAGAACTACACACCA
GGGCCAGGGATCAGATATCCACTGACCTTTGGATGGTGCTACAAGCTAGTACCAGTTGAGCAAGAGAAGG
TAGAAGAAGCCAATGAAGGAGAGAACACCCGCTTGTTACACCCTGTGAGCCTGCATGGGATGGATGACCC
GGAGAGAGAAGTATTAGAGTGGAGGTTTGACAGCCGCCTAGCATTTCATCACATGGCCCGAGAGCTGCAT
CCGGACTGTACTGGGTCTCTCTGGTTAGACCAGATCTGAGCCTGGGAGCTCTCTGGCTAACTAGGGAACC
CACTGCTTAAGCCTCAATAAAGCTTGCCTTGAGTGCTTCAAGTAGTGTGTGCCCGTCTGTTGTGTGACTC
TGGTAACTAGAGATCCCTCAGACCCTTTTAGTCAGTGTGGAAAATCTCTAGCAGCATGTGAGCAAAAGGC
CAGCAAAAGGCCAGGAACCGTAAAAAGGCCGCGTTGCTGGCGTTTTTCCATAGGCTCCGCCCCCCTGACG
AGCATCACAAAAATCGACGCTCAAGTCAGAGGTGGCGAAACCCGACAGGACTATAAAGATACCAGGCGTT
TCCCCCTGGAAGCTCCCTCGTGCGCTCTCCTGTTCCGACCCTGCCGCTTACCGGATACCTGTCCGCCTTT
CTCCCTTCGGGAAGCGTGGCGCTTTCTCATAGCTCACGCTGTAGGTATCTCAGTTCGGTGTAGGTCGTTC
GCTCCAAGCTGGGCTGTGTGCACGAACCCCCCGTTCAGCCCGACCGCTGCGCCTTATCCGGTAACTATCG
TCTTGAGTCCAACCCGGTAAGACACGACTTATCGCCACTGGCAGCAGCCACTGGTAACAGGATTAGCAGA
GCGAGGTATGTAGGCGGTGCTACAGAGTTCTTGAAGTGGTGGCCTAACTACGGCTACACTAGAAGAACAG
TATTTGGTATCTGCGCTCTGCTGAAGCCAGTTACCTTCGGAAAAAGAGTTGGTAGCTCTTGATCCGGCAA
ACAAACCACCGCTGGTAGCGGTGGTTTTTTTGTTTGCAAGCAGCAGATTACGCGCAGAAAAAAAGGATCT
CAAGAAGATCCTTTGATCTTTTCTACGGGGTCTGACGCTCAGTGGAACGAAAACTCACGTTAAGGGATTT
TGGTCATGAGATTATCAAAAAGGATCTTCACCTAGATCCTTTTAAATTAAAAATGAAGTTTTAAATCAAT
CTAAAGTATATATGAGTAAACTTGGTCTGACAGTTACCAATGCTTAATCAGTGAGGCACCTATCTCAGCG
ATCTGTCTATTTCGTTCATCCATAGTTGCCTGACTCCCCGTCGTGTAGATAACTACGATACGGGAGGGCT
TACCATCTGGCCCCAGTGCTGCAATGATACCGCGAGACCCACGCTCACCGGCTCCAGATTTATCAGCAAT
AAACCAGCCAGCCGGAAGGGCCGAGCGCAGAAGTGGTCCTGCAACTTTATCCGCCTCCATCCAGTCTATT
AATTGTTGCCGGGAAGCTAGAGTAAGTAGTTCGCCAGTTAATAGTTTGCGCAACGTTGTTGCCATTGCTA
CAGGCATCGTGGTGTCACGCTCGTCGTTTGGTATGGCTTCATTCAGCTCCGGTTCCCAACGATCAAGGCG
AGTTACATGATCCCCCATGTTGTGCAAAAAAGCGGTTAGCTCCTTCGGTCCTCCGATCGTTGTCAGAAGT
AAGTTGGCCGCAGTGTTATCACTCATGGTTATGGCAGCACTGCATAATTCTCTTACTGTCATGCCATCCG
TAAGATGCTTTTCTGTGACTGGTGAGTACTCAACCAAGTCATTCTGAGAATAGTGTATGCGGCGACCGAG
TTGCTCTTGCCCGGCGTCAATACGGGATAATACCGCGCCACATAGCAGAACTTTAAAAGTGCTCATCATT
GGAAAACGTTCTTCGGGGCGAAAACTCTCAAGGATCTTACCGCTGTTGAGATCCAGTTCGATGTAACCCA
CTCGTGCACCCAACTGATCTTCAGCATCTTTTACTTTCACCAGCGTTTCTGGGTGAGCAAAAACAGGAAG
GCAAAATGCCGCAAAAAAGGGAATAAGGGCGACACGGAAATGTTGAATACTCATACTCTTCCTTTTTCAA
TATTATTGAAGCATTTATCAGGGTTATTGTCTCATGAGCGGATACATATTTGAATGTATTTAGAAAAATA
AACAAATAGGGGTTCCGCGCACATTTCCCCGAAAAGTGCCACCTGACGTCGACGGATCGGGAGATCTCCC
GATCCCCTATGGTGCACTCTCAGTACAATCTGCTCTGATGCCGCATAGTTAAGCCAGTATCTGCTCCCTG
CTTGTGTGTTGGAGGTCGCTGAGTAGTGCGCGAGCAAAATTTAAGCTACAACAAGGCAAGGCTTGACCGA
CAATTGCATGAAGAATCTGCTTAGGGTTAGGCGTTTTGCGCTGCTTCGCGATGTACGGGCCAGATATACG
CGTT
Features (pLannotate 1.2.2; 28 found; start..end, strand, type, name):
      1..380     +  enhancer       CMV enhancer: human cytomegalovirus immediate early enhancer
    381..580     +  promoter       CMV promoter: human cytomegalovirus (CMV) immediate early promoter
    598..778     +  LTR            5' LTR (truncated): truncated 5' long terminal repeat (LTR) from HIV-1
    825..950     +  misc_feature   HIV-1 Ψ: packaging signal of human immunodeficiency virus type 1
    934..1272    +  CDS            HIV-1 gag (fragment): gag protein from human immunodeficiency virus 1; gag
   1447..1680    +  misc_feature   RRE: The Rev response element (RRE) of HIV-1 allows for Rev-dependent mRNA export from the nucleus to the cytoplasm.
   2057..2157    +  CDS            Rev (fragment): human immunodeficiency virus 1 (HIV-1) Rev protein; rev; enhances nuclear export of unspliced and incompletely spliced viral mRNAs
   2207..2324    +  misc_feature   cPPT/CTS: central polypurine tract and central termination sequence of HIV-1
   2394..2421    -  misc_feature   MCS (fragment): pBluescript multiple cloning site
   2456..2489    +  protein_bind   loxP: Cre-mediated recombination occurs in the 8-bp core sequence (GCATACAT). Cre recombinase
   2553..3731    +  promoter       EF-1α promoter: strong constitutive promoter for human elongation factor EF-1α
   3817..4533    +  CDS            EYFP: EYFP is a basic (constitutively fluorescent) green/yellow fluorescent protein published in 1996, derived from Aequorea victoria. It is reported to be a very rapidly-maturing weak dimer with high acid sensitivity.
   4543..4567    +  protein_bind   attB1: mutant version of attB; recombination site for the Gateway® BP reaction BP Clonase™
   4567..6078    +  CDS            YAP1: YAP1_HUMAN - Also known as YAP65. Experimental evidence at protein level: Swiss-Prot protein existence level 1. [Isoform 3]: Activates the C-terminal fragment (CTF) of ERBB4 (isoform 3). From Homo sapiens (Human).
   6083..6107    -  protein_bind   attB2: mutant version of attB; recombination site for the Gateway® BP reaction BP Clonase™
   6130..6214    +  CDS            large T antigen (fragment): large T antigen from SV40 (simian virus 40)
   6263..6345    +  CDS            large T antigen (fragment): large T antigen from SV40 (simian virus 40)
   6368..6449    +  polyA_signal   SV40 poly(A) signal: SV40 polyadenylation signal
   6507..6540    +  protein_bind   loxP: Cre-mediated recombination occurs in the 8-bp core sequence (GCATACAT). Cre recombinase
   6573..6596    +  misc_feature   MCS (fragment): pBluescript multiple cloning site
   6596..7184    +  misc_feature   WPRE: woodchuck hepatitis virus posttranscriptional regulatory element
   7185..7204    +  misc_feature   MCS (fragment): pBluescript multiple cloning site
   7206..7706    +  CDS            nef (fragment): NEF_HV1LA - Experimental evidence at protein level: Swiss-Prot protein existence level 1. Extracellular Nef protein targets CD4(+) T-lymphocytes for apoptosis by interacting with CXCR4 surface receptors. From Human immunodeficiency virus type 1 group M subtype B (isolate Lai) (HIV-1).
   7713..7893    +  LTR            5' LTR (truncated): truncated 5' long terminal repeat (LTR) from HIV-1
   7955..8543    -  rep_origin     ori: high-copy-number ColE1/pMB1/pBR322/pUC origin of replication
   8714..9574    -  CDS            AmpR: β-lactamase; bla; confers resistance to ampicillin, carbenicillin, and related antibiotics
   9575..9679    -  promoter       AmpR promoter: bla
   9738..9790    -  misc_feature   bom (fragment): basis of mobility region from pBR322
