[The description below was written by a language model from this plasmid's Addgene catalogue record and pLannotate feature annotations shown in this document.]
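Description:
pLL3.7-EF-EYFP-YAP1_Y357F-PolyA is a lentiviral transfer plasmid built on the pLentilox3.7 backbone for expressing a fluorescently tagged human YAP1 mutant in mammalian cells. It is maintained in bacteria through a high-copy ColE1/pUC-type origin and selected with ampicillin via the β-lactamase gene. The viral portion starts with a CMV enhancer/promoter fused to a truncated HIV-1 5' LTR, which drives genomic RNA production in packaging cells. This is followed by the Ψ packaging signal with a gag fragment, the Rev response element for Rev-dependent nuclear export, and the cPPT/CTS. A WPRE, a nef-derived fragment and a second truncated LTR close the proviral region.

The payload is an EF-1α promoter driving EYFP fused in frame to the N-terminus of YAP1, with the YAP1 coding sequence flanked by attB1 and attB2 Gateway recombination scars. An SV40 polyadenylation signal, accompanied by short large T antigen fragments, terminates the cassette inside the viral genome. The whole expression unit lies between two loxP sites in the same orientation, a feature inherited from pLentilox3.7 that would in principle allow Cre-mediated excision.

The YAP1 encoded is the 504-amino-acid YAP1-2gamma isoform carrying a tyrosine-to-phenylalanine substitution. This is conventionally named Y357F but corresponds to tyrosine 407 in this isoform. The construct labels this mutant for imaging, and the associated study concerns regulation of nuclear YAP1 and its export by actin and Src-family kinases. The record does not state the mutation's rationale, though a tyrosine-to-phenylalanine change generally prevents phosphorylation at that residue.
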