Addgene plasmid #112287: pLL3.7-EF-EYFP-YAP1_Y357F-PolyA
Purpose: Fluorescently labels human YAP1-2gamma isoform (504 aa) Y357F mutant _ corresponding to tyrosine 407 in this isoform
Depositing lab: Erik Sahai. Depositing organization: Francis Crick Institute. Publication: Quantitative Analysis Reveals that Actin and Src-Family Kinases Regulate Nuclear YAP1 and Its Export. Ege N, Dowbaj AM, Jiang M, Howell M, Hooper S, Foster C, Jenkins RP, Sahai E. Cell Syst. 2018 Jun 27;6(6):692-708.e13. doi: 10.1016/j.cels.2018.05.006. Epub 2018 Jun 18. PubMed 29909276.
Backbone
  Vector backbone: pLentilox3.7
  Backbone size w/o insert (bp): 7484
  Vector type: Lentiviral
Growth in bacteria
  Bacterial resistance: Ampicillin, 100 μg/mL
  Growth temperature: 37°C
  Growth strain: NEB Stable
  Copy number: High Copy
Gene/Insert
  Gene/Insert name: EYFP-YAP1
  Species: H. sapiens (human)
  Insert size (bp): 2462
  Mutation: Tyrosine 357 to Phenyalanine corresponding to tyrosine 407 in human YAP1-2gamma
  Entrez Gene: YAP1 (a.k.a. COB1, YAP, YAP-1, YAP2, YAP65, YKI)
  Promoter: EF-1 alpha
  Cloning method: Gibson Cloning
Terms and licenses: Academic/Nonprofit Terms; Industry Terms: Not Available to Industry
Depositor comments: The human YAP1-2gamma isoform, which is 504 amino acids long is described in (Gaffney et al., 2012)
How to cite: pLL3.7-EF-EYFP-YAP1_Y357F-PolyA was a gift from Erik Sahai (Addgene plasmid # 112287 ; http://n2t.net/addgene:112287 ; RRID:Addgene_112287)
